Addgene plasmid #247229: pcDNA5-ZNF207-ZnF_3xFLAG
Purpose: Vector for generating Flp-In cell lines allowing dox-inducible mammalian expresion of ZNF207-ZnF_3xFLAG
Depositing lab: Thomas Gonatopoulos-Pournatzis. Depositing organization: National Cancer Institute (NCI). Publication: RNA-coupled CRISPR screens reveal ZNF207 as a regulator of LMNA aberrant splicing in progeria. Behera AK, Kim JJ, Kordale S, Pekovic F, Damodaran AP, Kumari B, Vidak S, Dickson E, Xiao MS, Duncan G, Andresson T, Misteli T, Valkov E, Gonatopoulos-Pournatzis T. Mol Cell. 2026 Jan 8;86(1):41-59.e15. doi: 10.1016/j.molcel.2025.12.003. Epub 2025 Dec 30. PubMed 41475346.
Backbone
  Vector backbone: pcDNA5/FRT/TO
  Vector type: Mammalian Expression
  Selectable markers: Hygromycin, only when integrated into FlpIn FRT site
Growth in bacteria
  Bacterial resistance: Ampicillin, 100 μg/mL
  Growth temperature: 37°C
  Growth strain: DH5alpha
  Copy number: High Copy
Gene/Insert
  Gene/Insert name: ZNF207-ZnF (alt name: BuGZ)
  Species: H. sapiens (human)
  Entrez Gene: ZNF207 (a.k.a. BuGZ, hBuGZ)
  Promoter: CMV/TO inducible promoter
  Tag / fusion protein: FLAG (C terminal on insert)
  Cloning method: Gateway Cloning
Terms and licenses: Academic/Nonprofit Terms; Industry Terms: Not Available to Industry
Depositor comments: Please visit https://doi.org/10.1101/2025.04.25.648738 for bioRxiv preprint.
How to cite: pcDNA5-ZNF207-ZnF_3xFLAG was a gift from Thomas Gonatopoulos-Pournatzis (Addgene plasmid # 247229 ; http://n2t.net/addgene:247229 ; RRID:Addgene_247229)
