[The description below was written by a language model from this plasmid's Addgene catalogue record and pLannotate feature annotations shown in this document.]
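Description:
pcDNA5-ZNF207-ZnF_3xFLAG is a mammalian expression plasmid built on the pcDNA5/FRT/TO backbone. It is intended for making Flp-In cell lines that express a tagged fragment of human ZNF207 (also called BuGZ) under doxycycline control. In bacteria it is maintained at high copy through a ColE1/pUC-type origin and selected with ampicillin via the β-lactamase gene. A partial f1 origin and remnants of lac regulatory sequence are also annotated in the backbone.

The expression cassette uses the CMV enhancer and immediate-early promoter followed by tet operator sequences, forming the CMV/TO promoter. The annotation tool labels these operators as fragments of other tet-regulated promoters. In host cells that supply the Tet repressor, transcription is held off until tetracycline or doxycycline is added. The insert was introduced by Gateway cloning and sits between attB1 and attB2 sites. It is a short coding region of about 200 nt, consistent with the "ZnF" name indicating the zinc-finger portion of ZNF207, although the record does not give exact boundaries. The tool matched it to the Xenopus orthologue, whereas the catalogue lists the species as human. A C-terminal 3xFLAG tag, only partly detected in the feature table, lies downstream and is followed by the bGH polyadenylation signal.

An FRT site sits directly upstream of a hygromycin resistance gene that has no annotated promoter of its own and ends in an SV40 poly(A) signal. FLP-mediated recombination into a genomic FRT site in a Flp-In host places this gene behind a resident promoter, so hygromycin resistance arises only after correct single-copy integration. The resulting isogenic, inducible lines suit FLAG-based detection or purification of the ZNF207 fragment. The plasmid comes from work on ZNF207 as a regulator of aberrant LMNA splicing in progeria.
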