Features (pLannotate 1.2.2; 25 found; start..end, strand, type, name):
    270..395     +  CDS            ble (fragment): BLE_KLEPN - Experimental evidence at protein level: Swiss-Prot protein existence level 1. Binding protein with a strong affinity to the bleomycin family of antibiotics. Binds to CL990; an antimitotic-antibiotic compound. From Klebsiella pneumoniae.
    390..511     +  polyA_signal   SV40 poly(A) signal: SV40 polyadenylation signal
    584..600     -  protein_bind   lac operator: The lac repressor binds to the lac operator to inhibit transcription in E. coli. This inhibition can be relieved by adding lactose or isopropyl-β-D-thiogalactopyranoside (IPTG). lac repressor encoded by lacI
    608..638     -  promoter       lac promoter: promoter for the E. coli lac operon
    653..674     -  protein_bind   CAP binding site: CAP binding activates transcription in the presence of cAMP. E. coli catabolite activator protein
    687..779     -  CDS            lacI (fragment): lac repressor; lacI; The lac repressor binds to the lac operator to inhibit transcription in E. coli. This inhibition can be relieved by adding lactose or isopropyl-β-D-thiogalactopyranoside (IPTG).
    962..1550    -  rep_origin     ori: high-copy-number ColE1/pMB1/pBR322/pUC origin of replication
   1721..2581    -  CDS            AmpR: β-lactamase; bla; confers resistance to ampicillin, carbenicillin, and related antibiotics
   2582..2686    -  promoter       AmpR promoter: bla
   2745..2797    -  misc_feature   bom (fragment): basis of mobility region from pBR322
   2952..3331    +  enhancer       CMV enhancer: human cytomegalovirus immediate early enhancer
   3332..3535    +  promoter       CMV promoter: human cytomegalovirus (CMV) immediate early promoter
   3537..3556    +  promoter       PLtetO-1 promoter (fragment): modified phage lambda PL promoter with tet operator sites (Lutz and Bujard, 1997)
   3558..3577    +  promoter       PLtetO-1 promoter (fragment): modified phage lambda PL promoter with tet operator sites (Lutz and Bujard, 1997)
   3585..3618    +  promoter       TRE3GV promoter (fragment): 3rd-generation Tet-responsive promoter that can be activated by binding of Tet-On® 3G, optimized for retroviral and lentiviral vectors
   3753..3777    +  protein_bind   attB1: mutant version of attB; recombination site for the Gateway® BP reaction BP Clonase™
   3780..3977    +  CDS            znf207 (fragment): ZN207_XENLA - Also known as bugz From Xenopus laevis (African clawed frog).
   3973..3997    -  protein_bind   attB2: mutant version of attB; recombination site for the Gateway® BP reaction BP Clonase™
   4001..4028    +  misc_feature   MCS (fragment): pBluescript multiple cloning site
   4083..4103    +  CDS            FLAG (fragment): FLAG® epitope tag, followed by an enterokinase cleavage site
   4150..4374    +  polyA_signal   bGH poly(A) signal: bovine growth hormone polyadenylation signal
   4378..4399    +  promoter       SV40 promoter (fragment): SV40 enhancer and early promoter
   4420..4653    +  rep_origin     f1 ori (fragment) (sequence partly withheld): f1 bacteriophage origin of replication; arrow indicates direction of (+) strand synthesis
   4658..4705    +  protein_bind   FRT: FLP-mediated recombination occurs in the 8-bp core sequence TCTAGAAA (Turan and Bode, 2011). FLP recombinase from the Saccharomyces cerevisiae 2μ plasmid
   4713..260     +  CDS            HygR (across the origin): aminoglycoside phosphotransferase from E. coli; aph(4)-Ia; confers resistance to hygromycin
>Addgene plasmid #247229 | pcDNA5-ZNF207-ZnF_3xFLAG | addgene full sequence | sequence record 489582 | Addgene NGS Result
TTGCAGGATCGCCGCGGCTCCGGGCGTATATGCTCCGCATTGGTCTTGACCAACTCTATCAGAGCTTGGT
TGACGGCAATTTCGATGATGCAGCTTGGGCGCAGGGTCGATGCGACGCAATCGTCCGATCCGGAGCCGGG
ACTGTCGGGCGTACACAAATCGCCCGCAGAAGCGCGGCCGTCTGGACCGATGGCTGTGTAGAAGTACTCG
CCGATAGTGGAAACCGACGCCCCAGCACTCGTCCGAGGGCAAAGGAATAGCACGTACTACGAGATTTCGA
TTCCACCGCCGCCTTCTATGAAAGGTTGGGCTTCGGAATCGTTTTCCGGGACGCCGGCTGGATGATCCTC
CAGCGCGGGGATCTCATGCTGGAGTTCTTCGCCCACCCCAACTTGTTTATTGCAGCTTATAATGGTTACA
AATAAAGCAATAGCATCACAAATTTCACAAATAAAGCATTTTTTTCACTGCATTCTAGTTGTGGTTTGTC
CAAACTCATCAATGTATCTTATCATGTCTGTATACCGTCGACCTCTAGCTAGAGCTTGGCGTAATCATGG
TCATAGCTGTTTCCTGTGTGAAATTGTTATCCGCTCACAATTCCACACAACATACGAGCCGGAAGCATAA
AGTGTAAAGCCTGGGGTGCCTAATGAGTGAGCTAACTCACATTAATTGCGTTGCGCTCACTGCCCGCTTT
CCAGTCGGGAAACCTGTCGTGCCAGCTGCATTAATGAATCGGCCAACGCGCGGGGAGAGGCGGTTTGCGT
ATTGGGCGCTCTTCCGCTTCCTCGCTCACTGACTCGCTGCGCTCGGTCGTTCGGCTGCGGCGAGCGGTAT
CAGCTCACTCAAAGGCGGTAATACGGTTATCCACAGAATCAGGGGATAACGCAGGAAAGAACATGTGAGC
AAAAGGCCAGCAAAAGGCCAGGAACCGTAAAAAGGCCGCGTTGCTGGCGTTTTTCCATAGGCTCCGCCCC
CCTGACGAGCATCACAAAAATCGACGCTCAAGTCAGAGGTGGCGAAACCCGACAGGACTATAAAGATACC
AGGCGTTTCCCCCTGGAAGCTCCCTCGTGCGCTCTCCTGTTCCGACCCTGCCGCTTACCGGATACCTGTC
CGCCTTTCTCCCTTCGGGAAGCGTGGCGCTTTCTCATAGCTCACGCTGTAGGTATCTCAGTTCGGTGTAG
GTCGTTCGCTCCAAGCTGGGCTGTGTGCACGAACCCCCCGTTCAGCCCGACCGCTGCGCCTTATCCGGTA
ACTATCGTCTTGAGTCCAACCCGGTAAGACACGACTTATCGCCACTGGCAGCAGCCACTGGTAACAGGAT
TAGCAGAGCGAGGTATGTAGGCGGTGCTACAGAGTTCTTGAAGTGGTGGCCTAACTACGGCTACACTAGA
AGAACAGTATTTGGTATCTGCGCTCTGCTGAAGCCAGTTACCTTCGGAAAAAGAGTTGGTAGCTCTTGAT
CCGGCAAACAAACCACCGCTGGTAGCGGTGGTTTTTTTGTTTGCAAGCAGCAGATTACGCGCAGAAAAAA
AGGATCTCAAGAAGATCCTTTGATCTTTTCTACGGGGTCTGACGCTCAGTGGAACGAAAACTCACGTTAA
GGGATTTTGGTCATGAGATTATCAAAAAGGATCTTCACCTAGATCCTTTTAAATTAAAAATGAAGTTTTA
AATCAATCTAAAGTATATATGAGTAAACTTGGTCTGACAGTTACCAATGCTTAATCAGTGAGGCACCTAT
CTCAGCGATCTGTCTATTTCGTTCATCCATAGTTGCCTGACTCCCCGTCGTGTAGATAACTACGATACGG
GAGGGCTTACCATCTGGCCCCAGTGCTGCAATGATACCGCGAGACCCACGCTCACCGGCTCCAGATTTAT
CAGCAATAAACCAGCCAGCCGGAAGGGCCGAGCGCAGAAGTGGTCCTGCAACTTTATCCGCCTCCATCCA
GTCTATTAATTGTTGCCGGGAAGCTAGAGTAAGTAGTTCGCCAGTTAATAGTTTGCGCAACGTTGTTGCC
ATTGCTACAGGCATCGTGGTGTCACGCTCGTCGTTTGGTATGGCTTCATTCAGCTCCGGTTCCCAACGAT
CAAGGCGAGTTACATGATCCCCCATGTTGTGCAAAAAAGCGGTTAGCTCCTTCGGTCCTCCGATCGTTGT
CAGAAGTAAGTTGGCCGCAGTGTTATCACTCATGGTTATGGCAGCACTGCATAATTCTCTTACTGTCATG
CCATCCGTAAGATGCTTTTCTGTGACTGGTGAGTACTCAACCAAGTCATTCTGAGAATAGTGTATGCGGC
GACCGAGTTGCTCTTGCCCGGCGTCAATACGGGATAATACCGCGCCACATAGCAGAACTTTAAAAGTGCT
CATCATTGGAAAACGTTCTTCGGGGCGAAAACTCTCAAGGATCTTACCGCTGTTGAGATCCAGTTCGATG
TAACCCACTCGTGCACCCAACTGATCTTCAGCATCTTTTACTTTCACCAGCGTTTCTGGGTGAGCAAAAA
CAGGAAGGCAAAATGCCGCAAAAAAGGGAATAAGGGCGACACGGAAATGTTGAATACTCATACTCTTCCT
TTTTCAATATTATTGAAGCATTTATCAGGGTTATTGTCTCATGAGCGGATACATATTTGAATGTATTTAG
AAAAATAAACAAATAGGGGTTCCGCGCACATTTCCCCGAAAAGTGCCACCTGACGTCGACGGATCGGGAG
ATCTCCCGATCCCCTATGGTGCACTCTCAGTACAATCTGCTCTGATGCCGCATAGTTAAGCCAGTATCTG
CTCCCTGCTTGTGTGTTGGAGGTCGCTGAGTAGTGCGCGAGCAAAATTTAAGCTACAACAAGGCAAGGCT
TGACCGACAATTGCATGAAGAATCTGCTTAGGGTTAGGCGTTTTGCGCTGCTTCGCGATGTACGGGCCAG
ATATACGCGTTGACATTGATTATTGACTAGTTATTAATAGTAATCAATTACGGGGTCATTAGTTCATAGC
CCATATATGGAGTTCCGCGTTACATAACTTACGGTAAATGGCCCGCCTGGCTGACCGCCCAACGACCCCC
GCCCATTGACGTCAATAATGACGTATGTTCCCATAGTAACGCCAATAGGGACTTTCCATTGACGTCAATG
GGTGGAGTATTTACGGTAAACTGCCCACTTGGCAGTACATCAAGTGTATCATATGCCAAGTACGCCCCCT
ATTGACGTCAATGACGGTAAATGGCCCGCCTGGCATTATGCCCAGTACATGACCTTATGGGACTTTCCTA
CTTGGCAGTACATCTACGTATTAGTCATCGCTATTACCATGGTGATGCGGTTTTGGCAGTACATCAATGG
GCGTGGATAGCGGTTTGACTCACGGGGATTTCCAAGTCTCCACCCCATTGACGTCAATGGGAGTTTGTTT
TGGCACCAAAATCAACGGGACTTTCCAAAATGTCGTAACAACTCCGCCCCATTGACGCAAATGGGCGGTA
GGCGTGTACGGTGGGAGGTCTATATAAGCAGAGCTCTCCCTATCAGTGATAGAGATCTCCCTATCAGTGA
TAGAGATCGTCGACGAGCTCGTTTAGTGAACCGTCAGATCGCCTGGAGACGCCATCCACGCTGTTTTGAC
CTCCATAGAAGACACCGGGACCGATCCAGCCTCCGGACTCTAGCGTTTAAACTTAAGCTTGGTACCGAGC
TCGGATCCACTAGTCCAGTGTGGTGGAATTCTGCAGATATCAACAAGTTTGTACAAAAAAGCAGGCTTCA
TGGGTCGCAAGAAGAAGAAGCAGCTGAAGCCGTGGTGCTGGTATTGTAATAGAGATTTTGATGATGAGAA
GATCCTTATTCAGCACCAAAAAGCAAAGCATTTTAAATGCCATATATGTCACAAGAAATTGTATACAGGA
CCTGGCTTAGCTATTCATTGCATGCAGGTACATAAAGAAACAATAGATGCCAACCCAGCTTTCTTGTACA
AAGTGGTGATGGGCTGCAGGAATTCGATATCAAGCTTAGGTGGAATGGACTACAAGGACCACGACGGTGA
CTACAAGGACCACGACATCGACTACAAGGACGACGACGACAAGTAGCTCGAGTCTAGAGGGCCCGTTTAA
ACCCGCTGATCAGCCTCGACTGTGCCTTCTAGTTGCCAGCCATCTGTTGTTTGCCCCTCCCCCGTGCCTT
CCTTGACCCTGGAAGGTGCCACTCCCACTGTCCTTTCCTAATAAAATGAGGAAATTGCATCGCATTGTCT
GAGTAGGTGTCATTCTATTCTGGGGGGTGGGGTGGGGCAGGACAGCAAGGGGGAGGATTGGGAAGACAAT
AGCAGGCATGCTGGGGATGCGGTGGGCTCTATGGCTTCTGAGGCGGAAAGAACCAGCTGGGGCTCTAGGG
GGTATCCCC
[124 nt withheld, positions 4420-4543]
C
[91 nt withheld, positions 4545-4635]
AGGGTGATGGTTCACGTACCTAGAAGTTCCTATTCCGAAGTTCCTATTCTCTAGAAAGTATAGGAACTTC
CTTGGCCAAAAAGCCTGAACTCACCGCGACGTCTGTCGAGAAGTTTCTGATCGAAAAGTTCGACAGCGTC
TCCGACCTGATGCAGCTCTCGGAGGGCGAAGAATCTCGTGCTTTCAGCTTCGATGTAGGAGGGCGTGGAT
ATGTCCTGCGGGTAAATAGCTGCGCCGATGGTTTCTACAAAGATCGTTATGTTTATCGGCACTTTGCATC
GGCCGCGCTCCCGATTCCGGAAGTGCTTGACATTGGGGAATTCAGCGAGAGCCTGACCTATTGCATCTCC
CGCCGTGCACAGGGTGTCACGTTGCAAGACCTGCCTGAAACCGAACTGCCCGCTGTTCTGCAGCCGGTCG
CGGAGGCCATGGATGCGATCGCTGCGGCCGATCTTAGCCAGACGAGCGGGTTCGGCCCATTCGGACCGCA
AGGAATCGGTCAATACACTACATGGCGTGATTTCATATGCGCGATTGCTGATCCCCATGTGTATCACTGG
CAAACTGTGATGGACGACACCGTCAGTGCGTCCGTCGCGCAGGCTCTCGATGAGCTGATGCTTTGGGCCG
AGGACTGCCCCGAAGTCCGGCACCTCGTGCACGCGGATTTCGGCTCCAACAATGTCCTGACGGACAATGG
CCGCATAACAGCGGTCATTGACTGGAGCGAGGCGATGTTCGGGGATTCCCAATACGAGGTCGCCAACATC
TTCTTCTGGAGGCCGTGGTTGGCTTGTATGGAGCAGCAGACGCGCTACTTCGAGCGGAGGCATCCGGAGC
